>Addgene plasmid #72409 | pJK374 | depositor full sequence | sequence record 135540 | pJK374 sequence 4646 bps
TGGCGAATGGG
[124 nt withheld, positions 12-135]
C
[91 nt withheld, positions 137-227]
A
[49 nt withheld, positions 229-277]
CCTTTGACGTTGGAGTCCACGTTCTTT
[37 nt withheld, positions 305-341]
ACCCTATCTCGGTCTATTCTTTTGATTTATAAGGGATTTTGCCGATTTCGGCCTATTGGTTAAAAAATGA
GCTGATTTAACAAAAATTTAACGCGAATTTTAACAAAATATTAACGTTTACAATTTCAGGTGGCACTTTT
CGGGGAAATGTGCGCGGAACCCCTATTTGTTTATTTTTCTAAATACATTCAAATATGTATCCGCTCATGA
GACAATAACCCTGATAAATGCTTCAATAATATTGAAAAAGGAAGAGTATGAGTATTCAACATTTCCGTGT
CGCCCTTATTCCCTTTTTTGCGGCATTTTGCCTTCCTGTTTTTGCTCACCCAGAAACGCTGGTGAAAGTA
AAAGATGCTGAAGATCAGTTGGGTGCACGAGTGGGTTACATCGAACTGGATCTCAACAGCGGTAAGATCC
TTGAGAGTTTTCGCCCCGAAGAACGTTTTCCAATGATGAGCACTTTTAAAGTTCTGCTATGTGGCGCGGT
ATTATCCCGTATTGACGCCGGGCAAGAGCAACTCGGTCGCCGCATACACTATTCTCAGAATGACTTGGTT
GAGTACTCACCAGTCACAGAAAAGCATCTTACGGATGGCATGACAGTAAGAGAATTATGCAGTGCTGCCA
TAACCATGAGTGATAACACTGCGGCCAACTTACTTCTGACAACGATCGGAGGACCGAAGGAGCTAACCGC
TTTTTTGCACAACATGGGGGATCATGTAACTCGCCTTGATCGTTGGGAACCGGAGCTGAATGAAGCCATA
CCAAACGACGAGCGTGACACCACGATGCCTGCAGCAATGGCAACAACGTTGCGCAAACTATTAACTGGCG
AACTACTTACTCTAGCTTCCCGGCAACAATTAATAGACTGGATGGAGGCGGATAAAGTTGCAGGACCACT
TCTGCGCTCGGCCCTTCCGGCTGGCTGGTTTATTGCTGATAAATCTGGAGCCGGTGAGCGTGGGTCTCGC
GGTATCATTGCAGCACTGGGGCCAGATGGTAAGCCCTCCCGTATCGTAGTTATCTACACGACGGGGAGTC
AGGCAACTATGGATGAACGAAATAGACAGATCGCTGAGATAGGTGCCTCACTGATTAAGCATTGGTAACT
GTCAGACCAAGTTTACTCATATATACTTTAGATTGATTTAAAACTTCATTTTTAATTTAAAAGGATCTAG
GTGAAGATCCTTTTTGATAATCTCATGACCAAAATCCCTTAACGTGAGTTTTCGTTCCACTGAGCGTCAG
ACCCCGTAGAAAAGATCAAAGGATCTTCTTGAGATCCTTTTTTTCTGCGCGTAATCTGCTGCTTGCAAAC
AAAAAAACCACCGCTACCAGCGGTGGTTTGTTTGCCGGATCAAGAGCTACCAACTCTTTTTCCGAAGGTA
ACTGGCTTCAGCAGAGCGCAGATACCAAATACTGTCCTTCTAGTGTAGCCGTAGTTAGGCCACCACTTCA
AGAACTCTGTAGCACCGCCTACATACCTCGCTCTGCTAATCCTGTTACCAGTGGCTGCTGCCAGTGGCGA
TAAGTCGTGTCTTACCGGGTTGGACTCAAGACGATAGTTACCGGATAAGGCGCAGCGGTCGGGCTGAACG
GGGGGTTCGTGCACACAGCCCAGCTTGGAGCGAACGACCTACACCGAACTGAGATACCTACAGCGTGAGC
TATGAGAAAGCGCCACGCTTCCCGAAGGGAGAAAGGCGGACAGGTATCCGGTAAGCGGCAGGGTCGGAAC
AGGAGAGCGCACGAGGGAGCTTCCAGGGGGAAACGCCTGGTATCTTTATAGTCCTGTCGGGTTTCGCCAC
CTCTGACTTGAGCGTCGATTTTTGTGATGCTCGTCAGGGGGGCGGAGCCTATGGAAAAACGCCAGCAACG
CGGCCTTTTTACGGTTCCTGGCCTTTTGCTGGCCTTTTGCTCACATGTTCTTTCCTGCGTTATCCCCTGA
TTCTGTGGATAACCGTATTACCGCCTTTGAGTGAGCTGATACCGCTCGCCGCAGCCGAACGACCGAGCGC
AGCGAGTCAGTGAGCGAGGAAGCGGAAGAGCGCCTGATGCGGTATTTTCTCCTTACGCATCTGTGCGGTA
TTTCACACCGCATATATGGTGCACTCTCAGTACAATCTGCTCTGATGCCGCATAGTTAAGCCAGTATACA
CTCCGCTATCGCTACGTGACTGGGTCATGGCTGCGCCCCGACACCCGCCAACACCCGCTGACGCGCCCTG
ACGGGCTTGTCTGCTCCCGGCATCCGCTTACAGACAAGCTGTGACCGTCTCCGGGAGCTGCATGTGTCAG
AGGTTTTCACCGTCATCACCGAAACGCGCGAGGCAGCTGCGGTAAAGCTCATCAGCGTGGTCGTGAAGCG
ATTCACAGATGTCTGCCTGTTCATCCGCGTCCAGCTCGTTGAGTTTCTCCAGAAGCGTTAATGTCTGGCT
TCTGATAAAGCGGGCCATGTTAAGGGCGGTTTTTTCCTGTTTGGTCACTGATGCCTCCGTGTAAGGGGGA
TTTCTGTTCATGGGGGTAATGATACCGATGAAACGAGAGAGGATGCTCACGATACGGGTTACTGATGATG
AACATGCCCGGTTACTGGAACGTTGTGAGGGTAAACAACTGGCGGTATGGATGCGGCGGGACCAGAGAAA
AATCACTCAGGGTCAATGCCAGCGCTTCGTTAATACAGATGTAGGTGTTCCACAGGGTAGCCAGCAGCAT
CCTGCGATGCAGATCCGGAACATAATGGTGCAGGGCGCTGACTTCCGCGTTTCCAGACTTTACGAAACAC
GGAAACCGAAGACCATTCATGTTGTTGCTCAGGTCGCAGACGTTTTGCAGCAGCAGTCGCTTCACGTTCG
CTCGCGTATCGGTGATTCATTCTGCTAACCAGTAAGGCAACCCCGCCAGCCTAGCCGGGTCCTCAACGAC
AGGAGCACGATCATGCGCACCCGTGGCCAGGACCCAACGCTGCCCGAGATCTCGATCCCGCGAAATTAAT
ACGACTCACTATAGGGAGACCACAACGGTTTCCCTCTAGAAATAATTTTGTTTAACTTTAAGAAGGAGAT
ATACCATGGATGACCACAACAGCTAAGGCTCTTATTACAGCCTTCTACAAAAAGCCTGCGGCACATGCTT
ATTGGATAGGTTGTTCGCTTGGTGGGCTGGAAGGGCTGATTGAAGCAAAACGCTATCCAGAAGATTATGA
TGGCATTGTTGCTGGCGCGCCCCCTAACCCGATTGTAAATTTTAATGCAGAACAACTGTGGGCGGGATGG
ATGAGCTACCATAACTCCGCCTTGCGTGTATCACACGATAAATTTCATTTATTGAATACTGCTGTCATGA
ATGCTTGTGCCTCACCCGTTGGCAAAAAACAGGGGTTTTTGGATGAACCGGATAAATGCACCTTTATGCC
AGATCAGCTTTTGTGCAAAGGCGCAGATACTTCATCCTGCCTCACAGCAAATGAGGTGCAGGCTGCCAAA
AATATTTATCAAGGCCCTATAAACCCGCAAACACATCAGGTTATTTTCCCCGGTCCGGCCAAAGGAAGTG
AAGATGGCTTTTCTGCCGATGGCAAAGCCTTTCCTGTTGCACTGGACCTATTCAAATATGCAGCATTCCA
AAACCCGGAATGGGATTGGACAACCCTGAAATGGGATACTGATACAGAGGAAGCCACACGTAAGCTTGGC
CCACTTTTACATGTAGATGATAATCTCACCCCATTCTTTCAGCATGGCGGGCGGCTTCTGATGTATATTG
GCTGGAATGATGGTCATAACCCTGAACAATTGGCAGGTTATTATCAGTCTCTCCAGCATAATGCGGGGCC
AAATTATCAGGACAATGTCAGGCTAATCACCATTCCAGGCATGGGTCATTGCTATGGTGGTGCGGGGTGT
GACACATTTAGCAAACTTGGCGCCATTGATAACTGGGTAACCGAAAAAGAGGCGCCAGAAACGCTTGTGG
CCGCCCGCGTGAGTGATGGAAAGATTATCCGTACGCGCCCACTTTGTGCTTGGCCAAAAGTGGCTCGTTA
TGATGGACATGGCAATATGGATGATGCACGCAGTTTTACCTGTGCAACACCATATGCCCAAGAAAAACAT
GATAAACCATAACTCGAGCACCACCACCACCACCACTGAGATCCGGCTGCTAACAAAGCCCGAAAGGAAG
CTGAGTTGGCTGCTGCCACCGCTGAGCAATAACTAGCATAACCCCTTGGGGCCTCTAAACGGGTCTTGAG
GGGTTTTTTGCTGAAAGGAGGAACTATATCCGGAT
Features (pLannotate 1.2.2; 12 found; start..end, strand, type, name):
     12..467     +  rep_origin     f1 ori (sequence partly withheld): f1 bacteriophage origin of replication; arrow indicates direction of (+) strand synthesis
    494..598     +  promoter       AmpR promoter: bla
    599..1459    +  CDS            AmpR: β-lactamase; bla; confers resistance to ampicillin, carbenicillin, and related antibiotics
   1630..2218    +  rep_origin     ori: high-copy-number ColE1/pMB1/pBR322/pUC origin of replication
   2404..2546    -  misc_feature   bom: basis of mobility region from pBR322
   2648..2839    -  CDS            rop: Rop protein, which maintains plasmids at low copy number; rop
   2856..3236    +  CDS            YPB1_ECOLX: Protein predicted: Swiss-Prot protein existence level 4. From Escherichia coli.
   3348..3366    +  promoter       T7 promoter: promoter for bacteriophage T7 RNA polymerase
   3398..3420    +  RBS            RBS: efficient ribosome binding site from bacteriophage T7 gene 10 (Olins and Rangwala, 1989)
   4490..4507    +  CDS            9xHis (fragment): 9xHis affinity tag
   4517..4566    +  CDS            SET1 (fragment): solubility-enhancement tag derived from T7 phage gene 10B
   4574..4621    +  terminator     T7 terminator: transcription terminator for bacteriophage T7 RNA polymerase
