[The description below was written by a language model from this plasmid's Addgene catalogue record and pLannotate feature annotations shown in this document.]
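Description:
pJK374 is a 4,646 bp bacterial expression plasmid built on the pET23d backbone for producing Est10, a feruloyl esterase from Acetobacter aceti strain 1023 (also listed as est10, AAC1141 and AZ09_06910). The coding sequence was inserted by restriction cloning between the NcoI and XhoI sites, both of which are retained. The plasmid is maintained in E. coli through a ColE1/pMB1-type origin and selected with ampicillin via the β-lactamase gene and its native promoter. The annotation also detects the pBR322 bom mobility region and a rop coding sequence, along with an f1 phage origin that permits single-stranded DNA production. The catalogue lists copy number as unknown.

Expression is driven by the bacteriophage T7 promoter followed by the efficient ribosome binding site from T7 gene 10, and transcription ends at the T7 terminator. Production therefore requires a host that supplies T7 RNA polymerase, whereas a standard cloning strain such as DH5alpha serves for propagation. The esterase gene itself is not called out in the automated feature table, but it would occupy the unannotated interval between the ribosome binding site and the downstream vector elements. Just past that interval the annotation finds an 18 nt histidine-tag segment, consistent with the six-histidine sequence that lies after the XhoI site in this vector family. The record does not state whether the insert is in frame with it or ends at its own stop codon, so a C-terminal tag on Est10 cannot be assumed. The short "SET1" fragment match near the terminator is probably residual T7 gene 10-derived vector sequence rather than a functional solubility tag. The construct is intended for recombinant overproduction of Est10.
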