Addgene plasmid #72409: pJK374
Purpose: Produces Acetobacter aceti 1023 Est10
Depositing lab: T. J. Kappock. Depositing organization: Washington University in Saint Louis.
Backbone
  Vector backbone: pET23d
  Backbone size w/o insert (bp): 3663
  Total vector size (bp): 4646
  Vector type: Bacterial Expression
Growth in bacteria
  Bacterial resistance: Ampicillin, 100 μg/mL
  Growth temperature: 37°C
  Growth strain: DH5alpha
  Copy number: Unknown
Gene/Insert
  Gene/Insert name: feruloyl esterase (alt names: est10; AAC1141; AZ09_06910)
  Species: Acetobacter aceti 1023
  GenBank ID: KDE20551.1
  Promoter: T7
  Cloning method: Restriction Enzyme; 5′ cloning site NcoI (not destroyed); 3′ cloning site XhoI (not destroyed)
  Sequencing primers: 5′ T7 promoter; 3′ T7 terminator
Terms and licenses: Academic/Nonprofit Terms; Industry Terms: Not Available to Industry
How to cite: pJK374 was a gift from T. J. Kappock (Addgene plasmid # 72409 ; http://n2t.net/addgene:72409 ; RRID:Addgene_72409)
