>Addgene plasmid #72409 | pJK374 | addgene partial sequence | sequence record 138586 | T7 5'-TAATACGACTCACTATAGGG-3'
TTTTGTTTAACTTTAAGAAGGAGATATACCATGGATGACCACAACAGCTAAGGCTCTTATTACAGCCTTC
TACAAAAAGCCTGCGGCACATGCTTATTGGATAGGTTGTTCGCTTGGTGGGCTGGAAGGGCTGATTGAAG
CAAAACGCTATCCAGAAGATTATGATGGCATTGTTGCTGGCGCGCCCCCTAACCCGATTGTAAATTTTAA
TGCAGAACAACTGTGGGCGGGATGGATGAGCTACCATAACTCCGCCTTGCGTGTATCACACGATAAATTT
CATTTATTGAATACTGCTGTCATGAATGCTTGTGCCTCACCCGTTGGCAAAAAACAGGGGTTTTTGGATG
AACCGGATAAATGCACCTTTATGCCAGATCAGCTTTTGTGCAAAGGCGCAGATACTTCATCCTGCCTCAC
AGCAAATGAGGTGCAGGCTGCCAAAAATATTTATCAAGGCCCTATAAACCCGCAAACACATCAGGTTATT
TTCCCCGGTCCGGCCAAAGGAAGTGAAGATGGCTTTTCTGCCGATGGCAAAGCCTTTCCTGTTGCACTGG
ACCTATTCAAATATGCAGCATTCCAAAACCCGGAATGGGATTGGACAACCCTGAAATGGGATACTGATAC
AGAGGAAGCCACACGTAAGCTTGGCCCACTTTTACATGTAGATGATAATCTCACCCCATTCTTTCAGCAT
GGCGGGCGGCTTCTGATGTATATTGGCTGGAATGATGGTCATAACCCTGAACAATTGGCAGGTTATTATC
AGTCTCTCCAGCATAATGCGGGGCCAAATTATCAGGACAATGTCAGGCTAATCACCATTCCAGGCATGGG
TCATTGCTATGGTGGTGCGGGGTGTGACACATTTAGCAAACTTGGCGCCATTGATAACTGGGTAACCGAA
AAAGAGGCGCCAGAAACGCTTGTGGCCGCCCGCGTGAGTGATGGAAAGATTATCCGTACGCGCCCACTTT
GTGCTTGGCCAAAAGTGGCTCGTTATGATGGA
