>Addgene plasmid #72409 | pJK374 | addgene partial sequence | sequence record 138587 | T7term 5'-GCTAGTTATTGCTCAGCGG-3'
TTTGTTAGCAGCCGGATCTCAGTGGTGGTGGTGGTGGTGCTCGAGTTATGGTTTATCATGTTTTTCTTGG
GCATATGGTGTTGCACAGGTAAAACTGCGTGCATCATCCATATTGCCATGTCCATCATAACGAGCCACTT
TTGGCCAAGCACAAAGTGGGCGCGTACGGATAATCTTTCCATCACTCACGCGGGCGGCCACAAGCGTTTC
TGGCGCCTCTTTTTCGGTTACCCAGTTATCAATGGCGCCAAGTTTGCTAAATGTGTCACACCCCGCACCA
CCATAGCAATGACCCATGCCTGGAATGGTGATTAGCCTGACATTGTCCTGATAATTTGGCCCCGCATTAT
GCTGGAGAGACTGATAATAACCTGCCAATTGTTCAGGGTTATGACCATCATTCCAGCCAATATACATCAG
AAGCCGCCCGCCATGCTGAAAGAATGGGGTGAGATTATCATCTACATGTAAAAGTGGGCCAAGCTTACGT
GTGGCTTCCTCTGTATCAGTATCCCATTTCAGGGTTGTCCAATCCCATTCCGGGTTTTGGAATGCTGCAT
ATTTGAATAGGTCCAGTGCAACAGGAAAGGCTTTGCCATCGGCAGAAAAGCCATCTTCACTTCCTTTGGC
CGGACCGGGGAAAATAACCTGATGTGTTTGCGGGTTTATAGGGCCTTGATAAATATTTTTGGCAGCCTGC
ACCTCATTTGCTGTGAGGCAGGATGAAGTATCTGCGCCTTTGCACAAAAGCTGATCTGGCATAAAGGTGC
ATTTATCCGGTTCATCCAAAAACCCCTGTTTTTTGCCAACGGGTGAGGCACAAGCATTCATGACAGCAGT
ATTCAATAAATGAAATTTATCGTGTGATACACGCAAGGCGGAGTTATGGTAGCTCATCCATCCCGCCCAC
AGTTGTTCTGCATTAAAATTTACAATCGGGTTAGGGGGCGCGCCAGCAACAATGCCATCATAATCTTCTG
GATAGCGTTTTGCTTCAATCAGCCCTTCCAGCCCACCAAGCGAACAACCTATCCAATAAGCATGTGCCGC
AGGCTTTTTGTAGAAGGCTGTAATAAGAGCCTTAGCTG
